Addgene plasmid #135146: CNOT4_RRM-ZNF_pGEX
Purpose: Recombinant expression of CNOT4 with dual-affinity tag
Depositing lab: Christopher Burge. Depositing organization: Massachusetts Institute of Technology. Publication: Sequence, Structure, and Context Preferences of Human RNA Binding Proteins. Dominguez D, Freese P, Alexis MS, Su A, Hochman M, Palden T, Bazile C, Lambert NJ, Van Nostrand EL, Pratt GA, Yeo GW, Graveley BR, Burge CB. Mol Cell. 2018 Jun 7;70(5):854-867.e9. doi: 10.1016/j.molcel.2018.05.001. Epub 2018 Jun 7. PubMed 29883606.
Backbone
  Vector backbone: pGEX-6P-2
  Backbone manufacturer: Promega
  Backbone size w/o insert (bp): 5081
  Vector type: Bacterial Expression
Growth in bacteria
  Bacterial resistance: Ampicillin, 100 μg/mL
  Growth temperature: 37°C
  Growth strain: DH5alpha
  Copy number: High Copy
Gene/Insert
  Gene/Insert name: CNOT4
  Species: H. sapiens (human)
  Insert size (bp): 609
  Entrez Gene: CNOT4 (a.k.a. CLONE243, NOT4, NOT4H)
  Promoter: tac
  Tag / fusion protein: GST-SBP (N terminal on backbone)
  Cloning method: Restriction Enzyme; 5′ cloning site BamHI (not destroyed); 3′ cloning site NotI (not destroyed)
  Sequencing primers: 5′ 5GEX (GGGCTGGCAAGCCACGTTTGGTG); 3′ 3GEX (CCGGGAGCTGCATGTGTCAGAGG)
Terms and licenses: Academic/Nonprofit Terms; Industry Terms: Not Available to Industry
How to cite: CNOT4_RRM-ZNF_pGEX was a gift from Christopher Burge (Addgene plasmid # 135146 ; http://n2t.net/addgene:135146 ; RRID:Addgene_135146)
