[The description below was written by a language model from this plasmid's Addgene catalogue record and pLannotate feature annotations shown in this document.]
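Description:
CNOT4_RRM-ZNF_pGEX is a bacterial expression plasmid built on the pGEX-6P-2 backbone for producing a fragment of human CNOT4 in E. coli as a dual-affinity-tagged fusion protein. It replicates from a high-copy ColE1/pMB1-type origin and is selected with ampicillin through the β-lactamase (AmpR) gene. Both the depositor sequence and the repository's sequencing result are 5,690 nt and carry the same set of features in a different circular orientation. The one annotation difference is that the lacI promoter is called as the up-mutated lacIq allele in the depositor record and as plain lacI promoter in the sequenced record.

The expression cassette consists of the hybrid tac promoter followed by a lac operator, driving an open reading frame that begins with Schistosoma japonicum glutathione S-transferase. The plasmid-borne lacI gene supplies the repressor that keeps the promoter off until induction with IPTG. The catalogue entry describes the N-terminal tag as GST-SBP. The streptavidin-binding peptide is not annotated in the feature tables, but a gap of roughly 160 nt between the GST coding sequence and the insert could accommodate it and linker sequence. The insert, about 609 bp cloned between BamHI and NotI sites that remain intact, is annotated as a fragment of CNOT4, and the construct name indicates it covers the RRM and zinc-finger region rather than the full-length E3 ubiquitin ligase. Residual backbone elements include lacZα with its lac promoter, and small rop and bom fragments.

The stated purpose is recombinant expression of CNOT4 with the dual tag. The associated publication concerns the sequence, structure and context preferences of human RNA-binding proteins, which is consistent with purifying this domain for in vitro RNA-binding assays.
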