Features (pLannotate 1.2.2; 17 found; start..end, strand, type, name):
     26..65      +  CDS            rop (fragment): Rop protein, which maintains plasmids at low copy number; rop
    167..207     +  misc_feature   bom (fragment): basis of mobility region from pBR322
    312..416     +  promoter       AmpR promoter: bla
    417..1277    +  CDS            AmpR: β-lactamase; bla; confers resistance to ampicillin, carbenicillin, and related antibiotics
   1448..2036    +  rep_origin     ori: high-copy-number ColE1/pMB1/pBR322/pUC origin of replication
   2222..2273    -  misc_feature   bom (fragment): basis of mobility region from pBR322
   2280..2357    +  promoter       lacIq promoter: lacI (mutant); In the lacIq allele, a single base change in the promoter boosts expression of the lacI gene about 10-fold.
   2358..3440    +  CDS            lacI: lac repressor; lacI; The lac repressor binds to the lac operator to inhibit transcription in E. coli. This inhibition can be relieved by adding lactose or isopropyl-β-D-thiogalactopyranoside (IPTG).
   3453..3474    +  protein_bind   CAP binding site: CAP binding activates transcription in the presence of cAMP. E. coli catabolite activator protein
   3489..3519    +  promoter       lac promoter: promoter for the E. coli lac operon
   3527..3543    +  protein_bind   lac operator: The lac repressor binds to the lac operator to inhibit transcription in E. coli. This inhibition can be relieved by adding lactose or isopropyl-β-D-thiogalactopyranoside (IPTG). lac repressor encoded by lacI
   3563..3736    +  CDS            lacZα: LacZα fragment of β-galactosidase; lacZ fragment
   4015..4116    -  CDS            yciV (fragment): RNAAM_ECOLI - Also known as trpH From Escherichia coli (strain K12).
   4192..4220    +  promoter       tac promoter: strong E. coli promoter; hybrid between the trp and lac UV5 promoters
   4228..4244    +  protein_bind   lac operator: The lac repressor binds to the lac operator to inhibit transcription in E. coli. This inhibition can be relieved by adding lactose or isopropyl-β-D-thiogalactopyranoside (IPTG). lac repressor encoded by lacI
   4267..4920    +  CDS            GST26_SCHJA: Experimental evidence at protein level: Swiss-Prot protein existence level 1. GST isoenzymes appear to play a central role in the parasite detoxification system. Other functions are also suspected including a role in increasing the solubility of haematin in the parasite gut. From Schistosoma japonicum (Blood fluke).
   5080..5685    +  CDS            CNOT4 (fragment): CNOT4_HUMAN - Also known as NOT4. Experimental evidence at protein level: Swiss-Prot protein existence level 1. Has E3 ubiquitin ligase activity, promoting ubiquitination and degradation of target proteins (PubMed:11823428, PubMed:22159038, PubMed:26575292). Involved in activation of the JAK/STAT pathway (PubMed:11823428, PubMed:22159038). Catalyzes ubiquitination of methylated RBM15 (PubMed:26575292). Plays a role in quality control of translation of mitochondrial outer membrane-localized mRNA (PubMed:29861391). As part of the PINK1-regulated signaling, upon mitochondria damage, ubiquitinates
>Addgene plasmid #135146 | CNOT4_RRM-ZNF_pGEX | depositor full sequence | sequence record 259917 | Full Sequence
GGCCGCATCGTGACTGACTGACGATCTGCCTCGCGCGTTTCGGTGATGACGGTGAAAACCTCTGACACAT
GCAGCTCCCGGAGACGGTCACAGCTTGTCTGTAAGCGGATGCCGGGAGCAGACAAGCCCGTCAGGGCGCG
TCAGCGGGTGTTGGCGGGTGTCGGGGCGCAGCCATGACCCAGTCACGTAGCGATAGCGGAGTGTATAATT
CTTGAAGACGAAAGGGCCTCGTGATACGCCTATTTTTATAGGTTAATGTCATGATAATAATGGTTTCTTA
GACGTCAGGTGGCACTTTTCGGGGAAATGTGCGCGGAACCCCTATTTGTTTATTTTTCTAAATACATTCA
AATATGTATCCGCTCATGAGACAATAACCCTGATAAATGCTTCAATAATATTGAAAAAGGAAGAGTATGA
GTATTCAACATTTCCGTGTCGCCCTTATTCCCTTTTTTGCGGCATTTTGCCTTCCTGTTTTTGCTCACCC
AGAAACGCTGGTGAAAGTAAAAGATGCTGAAGATCAGTTGGGTGCACGAGTGGGTTACATCGAACTGGAT
CTCAACAGCGGTAAGATCCTTGAGAGTTTTCGCCCCGAAGAACGTTTTCCAATGATGAGCACTTTTAAAG
TTCTGCTATGTGGCGCGGTATTATCCCGTGTTGACGCCGGGCAAGAGCAACTCGGTCGCCGCATACACTA
TTCTCAGAATGACTTGGTTGAGTACTCACCAGTCACAGAAAAGCATCTTACGGATGGCATGACAGTAAGA
GAATTATGCAGTGCTGCCATAACCATGAGTGATAACACTGCGGCCAACTTACTTCTGACAACGATCGGAG
GACCGAAGGAGCTAACCGCTTTTTTGCACAACATGGGGGATCATGTAACTCGCCTTGATCGTTGGGAACC
GGAGCTGAATGAAGCCATACCAAACGACGAGCGTGACACCACGATGCCTGCAGCAATGGCAACAACGTTG
CGCAAACTATTAACTGGCGAACTACTTACTCTAGCTTCCCGGCAACAATTAATAGACTGGATGGAGGCGG
ATAAAGTTGCAGGACCACTTCTGCGCTCGGCCCTTCCGGCTGGCTGGTTTATTGCTGATAAATCTGGAGC
CGGTGAGCGTGGGTCTCGCGGTATCATTGCAGCACTGGGGCCAGATGGTAAGCCCTCCCGTATCGTAGTT
ATCTACACGACGGGGAGTCAGGCAACTATGGATGAACGAAATAGACAGATCGCTGAGATAGGTGCCTCAC
TGATTAAGCATTGGTAACTGTCAGACCAAGTTTACTCATATATACTTTAGATTGATTTAAAACTTCATTT
TTAATTTAAAAGGATCTAGGTGAAGATCCTTTTTGATAATCTCATGACCAAAATCCCTTAACGTGAGTTT
TCGTTCCACTGAGCGTCAGACCCCGTAGAAAAGATCAAAGGATCTTCTTGAGATCCTTTTTTTCTGCGCG
TAATCTGCTGCTTGCAAACAAAAAAACCACCGCTACCAGCGGTGGTTTGTTTGCCGGATCAAGAGCTACC
AACTCTTTTTCCGAAGGTAACTGGCTTCAGCAGAGCGCAGATACCAAATACTGTCCTTCTAGTGTAGCCG
TAGTTAGGCCACCACTTCAAGAACTCTGTAGCACCGCCTACATACCTCGCTCTGCTAATCCTGTTACCAG
TGGCTGCTGCCAGTGGCGATAAGTCGTGTCTTACCGGGTTGGACTCAAGACGATAGTTACCGGATAAGGC
GCAGCGGTCGGGCTGAACGGGGGGTTCGTGCACACAGCCCAGCTTGGAGCGAACGACCTACACCGAACTG
AGATACCTACAGCGTGAGCTATGAGAAAGCGCCACGCTTCCCGAAGGGAGAAAGGCGGACAGGTATCCGG
TAAGCGGCAGGGTCGGAACAGGAGAGCGCACGAGGGAGCTTCCAGGGGGAAACGCCTGGTATCTTTATAG
TCCTGTCGGGTTTCGCCACCTCTGACTTGAGCGTCGATTTTTGTGATGCTCGTCAGGGGGGCGGAGCCTA
TGGAAAAACGCCAGCAACGCGGCCTTTTTACGGTTCCTGGCCTTTTGCTGGCCTTTTGCTCACATGTTCT
TTCCTGCGTTATCCCCTGATTCTGTGGATAACCGTATTACCGCCTTTGAGTGAGCTGATACCGCTCGCCG
CAGCCGAACGACCGAGCGCAGCGAGTCAGTGAGCGAGGAAGCGGAAGAGCGCCTGATGCGGTATTTTCTC
CTTACGCATCTGTGCGGTATTTCACACCGCATAAATTCCGACACCATCGAATGGTGCAAAACCTTTCGCG
GTATGGCATGATAGCGCCCGGAAGAGAGTCAATTCAGGGTGGTGAATGTGAAACCAGTAACGTTATACGA
TGTCGCAGAGTATGCCGGTGTCTCTTATCAGACCGTTTCCCGCGTGGTGAACCAGGCCAGCCACGTTTCT
GCGAAAACGCGGGAAAAAGTGGAAGCGGCGATGGCGGAGCTGAATTACATTCCCAACCGCGTGGCACAAC
AACTGGCGGGCAAACAGTCGTTGCTGATTGGCGTTGCCACCTCCAGTCTGGCCCTGCACGCGCCGTCGCA
AATTGTCGCGGCGATTAAATCTCGCGCCGATCAACTGGGTGCCAGCGTGGTGGTGTCGATGGTAGAACGA
AGCGGCGTCGAAGCCTGTAAAGCGGCGGTGCACAATCTTCTCGCGCAACGCGTCAGTGGGCTGATCATTA
ACTATCCGCTGGATGACCAGGATGCCATTGCTGTGGAAGCTGCCTGCACTAATGTTCCGGCGTTATTTCT
TGATGTCTCTGACCAGACACCCATCAACAGTATTATTTTCTCCCATGAAGACGGTACGCGACTGGGCGTG
GAGCATCTGGTCGCATTGGGTCACCAGCAAATCGCGCTGTTAGCGGGCCCATTAAGTTCTGTCTCGGCGC
GTCTGCGTCTGGCTGGCTGGCATAAATATCTCACTCGCAATCAAATTCAGCCGATAGCGGAACGGGAAGG
CGACTGGAGTGCCATGTCCGGTTTTCAACAAACCATGCAAATGCTGAATGAGGGCATCGTTCCCACTGCG
ATGCTGGTTGCCAACGATCAGATGGCGCTGGGCGCAATGCGCGCCATTACCGAGTCCGGGCTGCGCGTTG
GTGCGGATATCTCGGTAGTGGGATACGACGATACCGAAGACAGCTCATGTTATATCCCGCCGTCAACCAC
CATCAAACAGGATTTTCGCCTGCTGGGGCAAACCAGCGTGGACCGCTTGCTGCAACTCTCTCAGGGCCAG
GCGGTGAAGGGCAATCAGCTGTTGCCCGTCTCACTGGTGAAAAGAAAAACCACCCTGGCGCCCAATACGC
AAACCGCCTCTCCCCGCGCGTTGGCCGATTCATTAATGCAGCTGGCACGACAGGTTTCCCGACTGGAAAG
CGGGCAGTGAGCGCAACGCAATTAATGTGAGTTAGCTCACTCATTAGGCACCCCAGGCTTTACACTTTAT
GCTTCCGGCTCGTATGTTGTGTGGAATTGTGAGCGGATAACAATTTCACACAGGAAACAGCTATGACCAT
GATTACGGATTCACTGGCCGTCGTTTTACAACGTCGTGACTGGGAAAACCCTGGCGTTACCCAACTTAAT
CGCCTTGCAGCACATCCCCCTTTCGCCAGCTGGCGTAATAGCGAAGAGGCCCGCACCGATCGCCCTTCCC
AACAGTTGCGCAGCCTGAATGGCGAATGGCGCTTTGCCTGGTTTCCGGCACCAGAAGCGGTGCCGGAAAG
CTGGCTGGAGTGCGATCTTCCTGAGGCCGATACTGTCGTCGTCCCCTCAAACTGGCAGATGCACGGTTAC
GATGCGCCCATCTACACCAACGTAACCTATCCCATTACGGTCAATCCGCCGTTTGTTCCCACGGAGAATC
CGACGGGTTGTTACTCGCTCACATTTAATGTTGATGAAAGCTGGCTACAGGAAGGCCAGACGCGAATTAT
TTTTGATGGCGTTGGAATTACGTTATCGACTGCACGGTGCACCAATGCTTCTGGCGTCAGGCAGCCATCG
GAAGCTGTGGTATGGCTGTGCAGGTCGTAAATCACTGCATAATTCGTGTCGCTCAAGGCGCACTCCCGTT
CTGGATAATGTTTTTTGCGCCGACATCATAACGGTTCTGGCAAATATTCTGAAATGAGCTGTTGACAATT
AATCATCGGCTCGTATAATGTGTGGAATTGTGAGCGGATAACAATTTCACACAGGAAACAGTATTCATGT
CCCCTATACTAGGTTATTGGAAAATTAAGGGCCTTGTGCAACCCACTCGACTTCTTTTGGAATATCTTGA
AGAAAAATATGAAGAGCATTTGTATGAGCGCGATGAAGGTGATAAATGGCGAAACAAAAAGTTTGAATTG
GGTTTGGAGTTTCCCAATCTTCCTTATTATATTGATGGTGATGTTAAATTAACACAGTCTATGGCCATCA
TACGTTATATAGCTGACAAGCACAACATGTTGGGTGGTTGTCCAAAAGAGCGTGCAGAGATTTCAATGCT
TGAAGGAGCGGTTTTGGATATTAGATACGGTGTTTCGAGAATTGCATATAGTAAAGACTTTGAAACTCTC
AAAGTTGATTTTCTTAGCAAGCTACCTGAAATGCTGAAAATGTTCGAAGATCGTTTATGTCATAAAACAT
ATTTAAATGGTGATCATGTAACCCATCCTGACTTCATGTTGTATGACGCTCTTGATGTTGTTTTATACAT
GGACCCAATGTGCCTGGATGCGTTCCCAAAATTAGTTTGTTTTAAAAAACGTATTGAAGCTATCCCACAA
ATTGATAAGTACTTGAAATCCAGCAAGTATATAGCATGGCCTTTGCAGGGCTGGCAAGCCACGTTTGGTG
GTGGCGACCATCCTCCAAAATCGGATCTGGAAGTTCTGTTCCAGGGGCCCCTGGGATTAATGGACGAAAA
AACCACCGGTTGGCGTGGTGGTCACGTTGTTGAAGGTCTGGCTGGTGAACTGGAACAGCTGCGTGCTCGT
CTGGAACACCACCCGCAGGGTCAGCGTGAACCGGGATCCCCATATCCAGAAGACCCAGCAGTTTATAAAC
CACTCTCCCAGGAAGAGCTGCAAAGGATAAAGAATGAGAAAAAACAGAAACAAAATGAGAGAAAACAGAA
AATATCAGAAAATCGCAAACATTTGGCTAGTGTACGTGTCGTACAAAAAAACCTCGTCTTTGTTGTAGGT
TTATCTCAGCGCCTAGCAGACCCAGAGGTTTTAAAACGACCAGAATATTTTGGGAAGTTTGGTAAAATAC
ATAAAGTTGTCATCAATAATAGCACATCATATGCAGGCTCACAGGGTCCAAGTGCCAGTGCTTATGTAAC
CTATATCCGGTCAGAAGACGCTCTCAGAGCCATACAGTGTGTCAACAATGTGGTAGTAGATGGCAGAACA
CTTAAGGCATCTCTAGGTACAACAAAATACTGCAGTTACTTCTTAAAGAATATGCAGTGTCCAAAACCTG
ACTGCATGTATCTTCATGAATTGGGGGATGAGGCGGCCAGCTTCACAAAAGAGGAAATGCAGGCGGGTAA
ACACCAAGAATATGAACAGAAGCTACTTCAAGAATTATATAAATTAAATCCCAATTTTCTTCAGCTATCT
ACGGGTTCAGTTGATTGAGC
