Features (pLannotate 1.2.2; 17 found; start..end, strand, type, name):
      1..29      +  promoter       tac promoter: strong E. coli promoter; hybrid between the trp and lac UV5 promoters
     37..53      +  protein_bind   lac operator: The lac repressor binds to the lac operator to inhibit transcription in E. coli. This inhibition can be relieved by adding lactose or isopropyl-β-D-thiogalactopyranoside (IPTG). lac repressor encoded by lacI
     76..729     +  CDS            GST26_SCHJA: Experimental evidence at protein level: Swiss-Prot protein existence level 1. GST isoenzymes appear to play a central role in the parasite detoxification system. Other functions are also suspected including a role in increasing the solubility of haematin in the parasite gut. From Schistosoma japonicum (Blood fluke).
    889..1494    +  CDS            CNOT4 (fragment): CNOT4_HUMAN - Also known as NOT4. Experimental evidence at protein level: Swiss-Prot protein existence level 1. Has E3 ubiquitin ligase activity, promoting ubiquitination and degradation of target proteins (PubMed:11823428, PubMed:22159038, PubMed:26575292). Involved in activation of the JAK/STAT pathway (PubMed:11823428, PubMed:22159038). Catalyzes ubiquitination of methylated RBM15 (PubMed:26575292). Plays a role in quality control of translation of mitochondrial outer membrane-localized mRNA (PubMed:29861391). As part of the PINK1-regulated signaling, upon mitochondria damage, ubiquitinates
   1525..1564    +  CDS            rop (fragment): Rop protein, which maintains plasmids at low copy number; rop
   1666..1706    +  misc_feature   bom (fragment): basis of mobility region from pBR322
   1811..1915    +  promoter       AmpR promoter: bla
   1916..2776    +  CDS            AmpR: β-lactamase; bla; confers resistance to ampicillin, carbenicillin, and related antibiotics
   2947..3535    +  rep_origin     ori: high-copy-number ColE1/pMB1/pBR322/pUC origin of replication
   3721..3772    -  misc_feature   bom (fragment): basis of mobility region from pBR322
   3779..3856    +  promoter       lacI promoter: lacI
   3857..4939    +  CDS            lacI: lac repressor; lacI; The lac repressor binds to the lac operator to inhibit transcription in E. coli. This inhibition can be relieved by adding lactose or isopropyl-β-D-thiogalactopyranoside (IPTG).
   4952..4973    +  protein_bind   CAP binding site: CAP binding activates transcription in the presence of cAMP. E. coli catabolite activator protein
   4988..5018    +  promoter       lac promoter: promoter for the E. coli lac operon
   5026..5042    +  protein_bind   lac operator: The lac repressor binds to the lac operator to inhibit transcription in E. coli. This inhibition can be relieved by adding lactose or isopropyl-β-D-thiogalactopyranoside (IPTG). lac repressor encoded by lacI
   5062..5235    +  CDS            lacZα: LacZα fragment of β-galactosidase; lacZ fragment
   5499..5615    -  CDS            yciV (fragment): RNAAM_ECOLI - Also known as trpH From Escherichia coli (strain K12).
>Addgene plasmid #135146 | CNOT4_RRM-ZNF_pGEX | addgene full sequence | sequence record 275067 | Addgene NGS Result
TTGACAATTAATCATCGGCTCGTATAATGTGTGGAATTGTGAGCGGATAACAATTTCACACAGGAAACAG
TATTCATGTCCCCTATACTAGGTTATTGGAAAATTAAGGGCCTTGTGCAACCCACTCGACTTCTTTTGGA
ATATCTTGAAGAAAAATATGAAGAGCATTTGTATGAGCGCGATGAAGGTGATAAATGGCGAAACAAAAAG
TTTGAATTGGGTTTGGAGTTTCCCAATCTTCCTTATTATATTGATGGTGATGTTAAATTAACACAGTCTA
TGGCCATCATACGTTATATAGCTGACAAGCACAACATGTTGGGTGGTTGTCCAAAAGAGCGTGCAGAGAT
TTCAATGCTTGAAGGAGCGGTTTTGGATATTAGATACGGTGTTTCGAGAATTGCATATAGTAAAGACTTT
GAAACTCTCAAAGTTGATTTTCTTAGCAAGCTACCTGAAATGCTGAAAATGTTCGAAGATCGTTTATGTC
ATAAAACATATTTAAATGGTGATCATGTAACCCATCCTGACTTCATGTTGTATGACGCTCTTGATGTTGT
TTTATACATGGACCCAATGTGCCTGGATGCGTTCCCAAAATTAGTTTGTTTTAAAAAACGTATTGAAGCT
ATCCCACAAATTGATAAGTACTTGAAATCCAGCAAGTATATAGCATGGCCTTTGCAGGGCTGGCAAGCCA
CGTTTGGTGGTGGCGACCATCCTCCAAAATCGGATCTGGAAGTTCTGTTCCAGGGGCCCCTGGGATTAAT
GGACGAAAAAACCACCGGTTGGCGTGGTGGTCACGTTGTTGAAGGTCTGGCTGGTGAACTGGAACAGCTG
CGTGCTCGTCTGGAACACCACCCGCAGGGTCAGCGTGAACCGGGATCCCCATATCCAGAAGACCCAGCAG
TTTATAAACCACTCTCCCAGGAAGAGCTGCAAAGGATAAAGAATGAGAAAAAACAGAAACAAAATGAGAG
AAAACAGAAAATATCAGAAAATCGCAAACATTTGGCTAGTGTACGTGTCGTACAAAAAAACCTCGTCTTT
GTTGTAGGTTTATCTCAGCGCCTAGCAGACCCAGAGGTTTTAAAACGACCAGAATATTTTGGGAAGTTTG
GTAAAATACATAAAGTTGTCATCAATAATAGCACATCATATGCAGGCTCACAGGGTCCAAGTGCCAGTGC
TTATGTAACCTATATCCGGTCAGAAGACGCTCTCAGAGCCATACAGTGTGTCAACAATGTGGTAGTAGAT
GGCAGAACACTTAAGGCATCTCTAGGTACAACAAAATACTGCAGTTACTTCTTAAAGAATATGCAGTGTC
CAAAACCTGACTGCATGTATCTTCATGAATTGGGGGATGAGGCGGCCAGCTTCACAAAAGAGGAAATGCA
GGCGGGTAAACACCAAGAATATGAACAGAAGCTACTTCAAGAATTATATAAATTAAATCCCAATTTTCTT
CAGCTATCTACGGGTTCAGTTGATTGAGCGGCCGCATCGTGACTGACTGACGATCTGCCTCGCGCGTTTC
GGTGATGACGGTGAAAACCTCTGACACATGCAGCTCCCGGAGACGGTCACAGCTTGTCTGTAAGCGGATG
CCGGGAGCAGACAAGCCCGTCAGGGCGCGTCAGCGGGTGTTGGCGGGTGTCGGGGCGCAGCCATGACCCA
GTCACGTAGCGATAGCGGAGTGTATAATTCTTGAAGACGAAAGGGCCTCGTGATACGCCTATTTTTATAG
GTTAATGTCATGATAATAATGGTTTCTTAGACGTCAGGTGGCACTTTTCGGGGAAATGTGCGCGGAACCC
CTATTTGTTTATTTTTCTAAATACATTCAAATATGTATCCGCTCATGAGACAATAACCCTGATAAATGCT
TCAATAATATTGAAAAAGGAAGAGTATGAGTATTCAACATTTCCGTGTCGCCCTTATTCCCTTTTTTGCG
GCATTTTGCCTTCCTGTTTTTGCTCACCCAGAAACGCTGGTGAAAGTAAAAGATGCTGAAGATCAGTTGG
GTGCACGAGTGGGTTACATCGAACTGGATCTCAACAGCGGTAAGATCCTTGAGAGTTTTCGCCCCGAAGA
ACGTTTTCCAATGATGAGCACTTTTAAAGTTCTGCTATGTGGCGCGGTATTATCCCGTGTTGACGCCGGG
CAAGAGCAACTCGGTCGCCGCATACACTATTCTCAGAATGACTTGGTTGAGTACTCACCAGTCACAGAAA
AGCATCTTACGGATGGCATGACAGTAAGAGAATTATGCAGTGCTGCCATAACCATGAGTGATAACACTGC
GGCCAACTTACTTCTGACAACGATCGGAGGACCGAAGGAGCTAACCGCTTTTTTGCACAACATGGGGGAT
CATGTAACTCGCCTTGATCGTTGGGAACCGGAGCTGAATGAAGCCATACCAAACGACGAGCGTGACACCA
CGATGCCTGCAGCAATGGCAACAACGTTGCGCAAACTATTAACTGGCGAACTACTTACTCTAGCTTCCCG
GCAACAATTAATAGACTGGATGGAGGCGGATAAAGTTGCAGGACCACTTCTGCGCTCGGCCCTTCCGGCT
GGCTGGTTTATTGCTGATAAATCTGGAGCCGGTGAGCGTGGGTCTCGCGGTATCATTGCAGCACTGGGGC
CAGATGGTAAGCCCTCCCGTATCGTAGTTATCTACACGACGGGGAGTCAGGCAACTATGGATGAACGAAA
TAGACAGATCGCTGAGATAGGTGCCTCACTGATTAAGCATTGGTAACTGTCAGACCAAGTTTACTCATAT
ATACTTTAGATTGATTTAAAACTTCATTTTTAATTTAAAAGGATCTAGGTGAAGATCCTTTTTGATAATC
TCATGACCAAAATCCCTTAACGTGAGTTTTCGTTCCACTGAGCGTCAGACCCCGTAGAAAAGATCAAAGG
ATCTTCTTGAGATCCTTTTTTTCTGCGCGTAATCTGCTGCTTGCAAACAAAAAAACCACCGCTACCAGCG
GTGGTTTGTTTGCCGGATCAAGAGCTACCAACTCTTTTTCCGAAGGTAACTGGCTTCAGCAGAGCGCAGA
TACCAAATACTGTCCTTCTAGTGTAGCCGTAGTTAGGCCACCACTTCAAGAACTCTGTAGCACCGCCTAC
ATACCTCGCTCTGCTAATCCTGTTACCAGTGGCTGCTGCCAGTGGCGATAAGTCGTGTCTTACCGGGTTG
GACTCAAGACGATAGTTACCGGATAAGGCGCAGCGGTCGGGCTGAACGGGGGGTTCGTGCACACAGCCCA
GCTTGGAGCGAACGACCTACACCGAACTGAGATACCTACAGCGTGAGCTATGAGAAAGCGCCACGCTTCC
CGAAGGGAGAAAGGCGGACAGGTATCCGGTAAGCGGCAGGGTCGGAACAGGAGAGCGCACGAGGGAGCTT
CCAGGGGGAAACGCCTGGTATCTTTATAGTCCTGTCGGGTTTCGCCACCTCTGACTTGAGCGTCGATTTT
TGTGATGCTCGTCAGGGGGGCGGAGCCTATGGAAAAACGCCAGCAACGCGGCCTTTTTACGGTTCCTGGC
CTTTTGCTGGCCTTTTGCTCACATGTTCTTTCCTGCGTTATCCCCTGATTCTGTGGATAACCGTATTACC
GCCTTTGAGTGAGCTGATACCGCTCGCCGCAGCCGAACGACCGAGCGCAGCGAGTCAGTGAGCGAGGAAG
CGGAAGAGCGCCTGATGCGGTATTTTCTCCTTACGCATCTGTGCGGTATTTCACACCGCATAAATTCCGA
CACCATCGAATGGCGCAAAACCTTTCGCGGTATGGCATGATAGCGCCCGGAAGAGAGTCAATTCAGGGTG
GTGAATGTGAAACCAGTAACGTTATACGATGTCGCAGAGTATGCCGGTGTCTCTTATCAGACCGTTTCCC
GCGTGGTGAACCAGGCCAGCCACGTTTCTGCGAAAACGCGGGAAAAAGTGGAAGCGGCGATGGCGGAGCT
GAATTACATTCCCAACCGCGTGGCACAACAACTGGCGGGCAAACAGTCGTTGCTGATTGGCGTTGCCACC
TCCAGTCTGGCCCTGCACGCGCCGTCGCAAATTGTCGCGGCGATTAAATCTCGCGCCGATCAACTGGGTG
CCAGCGTGGTGGTGTCGATGGTAGAACGAAGCGGCGTCGAAGCCTGTAAAGCGGCGGTGCACAATCTTCT
CGCGCAACGCGTCAGTGGGCTGATCATTAACTATCCGCTGGATGACCAGGATGCCATTGCTGTGGAAGCT
GCCTGCACTAATGTTCCGGCGTTATTTCTTGATGTCTCTGACCAGACACCCATCAACAGTATTATTTTCT
CCCATGAAGACGGTACGCGACTGGGCGTGGAGCATCTGGTCGCATTGGGTCACCAGCAAATCGCGCTGTT
AGCGGGCCCATTAAGTTCTGTCTCGGCGCGTCTGCGTCTGGCTGGCTGGCATAAATATCTCACTCGCAAT
CAAATTCAGCCGATAGCGGAACGGGAAGGCGACTGGAGTGCCATGTCCGGTTTTCAACAAACCATGCAAA
TGCTGAATGAGGGCATCGTTCCCACTGCGATGCTGGTTGCCAACGATCAGATGGCGCTGGGCGCAATGCG
CGCCATTACCGAGTCCGGGCTGCGCGTTGGTGCGGATATCTCGGTAGTGGGATACGACGATACCGAAGAC
AGCTCATGTTATATCCCGCCGTTAACCACCATCAAACAGGATTTTCGCCTGCTGGGGCAAACCAGCGTGG
ACCGCTTGCTGCAACTCTCTCAGGGCCAGGCGGTGAAGGGCAATCAGCTGTTGCCCGTCTCACTGGTGAA
AAGAAAAACCACGCTAGCGCCCAATACGCAAACCGCCTCTCCCCGCGCGTTGGCCGATTCATTAATGCAG
CTGGCACGACAGGTTTCCCGACTGGAAAGCGGGCAGTGAGCGCAACGCAATTAATGTAAGTTAGCTCACT
CATTAGGCACCCCAGGCTTTACACTTTATGCTTCCGGCTCGTATGTTGTGTGGAATTGTGAGCGGATAAC
AATTTCACACAGGAAACAGCTATGACCATGATTACGGATTCACTGGCCGTCGTTTTACAACGTCGTGACT
GGGAAAACCCTGGCGTTACCCAACTTAATCGCCTTGCAGCACATCCCCCTTTCGCCAGCTGGCGTAATAG
CGAAGAGGCCCGCACCGATCGCCCTTCCCAACAGTTGCGCAGCCTGAATGGCGAATGGCGCTTTGCCTGG
TTTCCGGCACCAGAAGCGGTGCCGGAAAGCTGGCTGGAGTGCGATCTTCCTGAGGCCGATACTGTCGTCG
TCCCCTCAAACTGGCAGATGCACGGTTACGATGCGCCCATCTACACCAACGTGACCTATCCCATTACGGT
CAATCCGCCGTTTGTTCCCACGGAGAATCCGACGGGTTGTTACTCGCTCACATTTAATGTTGATGAAAGC
TGGCTACAGGAAGGCCAGACGCGAATTATTTTTGATGGCGTTGGAATTAGCTTATCGACTGCACGGTGCA
CCAATGCTTCTGGCGTCAGGCAGCCATCGGAAGCTGTGGTATGGCTGTGCAGGTCGTAAATCACTGCATA
ATTCGTGTCGCTCAAGGCGCACTCCCGTTCTGGATAATGTTTTTTGCGCCGACATCATAACGGTTCTGGC
AAATATTCTGAAATGAGCTG
