>Addgene plasmid #135146 | CNOT4_RRM-ZNF_pGEX | depositor partial sequence | sequence record 259918 | CNOT4_ORF
CCATATCCAGAAGACCCAGCAGTTTATAAACCACTCTCCCAGGAAGAGCTGCAAAGGATAAAGAATGAGA
AAAAACAGAAACAAAATGAGAGAAAACAGAAAATATCAGAAAATCGCAAACATTTGGCTAGTGTACGTGT
CGTACAAAAAAACCTCGTCTTTGTTGTAGGTTTATCTCAGCGCCTAGCAGACCCAGAGGTTTTAAAACGA
CCAGAATATTTTGGGAAGTTTGGTAAAATACATAAAGTTGTCATCAATAATAGCACATCATATGCAGGCT
CACAGGGTCCAAGTGCCAGTGCTTATGTAACCTATATCCGGTCAGAAGACGCTCTCAGAGCCATACAGTG
TGTCAACAATGTGGTAGTAGATGGCAGAACACTTAAGGCATCTCTAGGTACAACAAAATACTGCAGTTAC
TTCTTAAAGAATATGCAGTGTCCAAAACCTGACTGCATGTATCTTCATGAATTGGGGGATGAGGCGGCCA
GCTTCACAAAAGAGGAAATGCAGGCGGGTAAACACCAAGAATATGAACAGAAGCTACTTCAAGAATTATA
TAAATTAAATCCCAATTTTCTTCAGCTATCTACGGGTTCAGTTGATTGA
